>Addgene plasmid #103087 | pUC19-B5JU35 | addgene full sequence | sequence record 201737 | Addgene NGS Result
AGCGGGTGTTGGCGGGTGTCGGGGCTGGCTTAACTATGCGGCATCAGAGCAGATTGTACTGAGAGTGCAC
CATATGCGGTGTGAAATACCGCACAGATGCGTAAGGAGAAAATACCGCATCAGGCGCCATTCGCCATTCA
GGCTGCGCAACTGTTGGGAAGGGCGATCGGTGCGGGCCTCTTCGCTATTACGCCAGCTGGCGAAAGGGGG
ATGTGCTGCAAGGCGATTAAGTTGGGTAACGCCAGGGTTTTCCCAGTCACGACGTTGTAAAACGACGGCC
AGTGTGCTGTCTCATCATTTTGGCAAAGAATTCGCGGCCGCCACCATGACCAAGAACTATATCAGCCCAA
TTGCCATCGACCTGGGGGCGAAATTCACAGGCGTCGCTCTCTATCAATATCTGGAAGGCGCAGATTGCAC
CCAGGAAGTCGCCAAGGGCCTCCTCGTGGATGACCGGGGTAACGTCACCTGGTCCCAAGAGGGAAGACGC
GGAAAGCGGCACCAGGTCCGAGGATATAAGAGACGGAAGATGGCCAAGCGCCTGCTGTGGCTCATATTGG
ACAGCGAATACGGCATAAAGAGAGAGGAAGTGACCGAGCCCCTCCTCAAATTTATCAATGGCCTCTTGAA
CCGGCGCGGGTACACTTATATATCCGAGGAAGTGGACGAAGAATCTATGAATGTCTCCCCCCTCCCCTTC
TCCGAGATGATGCCAGATTACTTTAATTCTTCTGCCCCCTTGCTGGAGCAGCTTGCCAAACTCCTGAGCG
ACAAGAACAAACTTGTCCGGTTTCGGGCCGAAGGCAAGATCCCTAGTAATAAGAACGAGTTCAAGAAACT
GCTCGACACCGCCCTGGACGGGAAGTACAAAGATGAGAAAAAAGAGCTGTCCGAGGCCTGGGGCAACATA
CTGATCGCTTCCGAAAATGTCCTCAAATCTACTGTCGATGGCCACAAGTCTAGAAGCGAGTATCTGGCAA
ACATCAAAGAGGACATCAAGAGCAATGAAGAACTTGAGAAGCAGATAAGTAGTAAGGAGATCGACGGATT
TTATAATCTGGTCGGACACCTGTCAAACTTCCAACTTAGGTTGCTCCGGAAGTATTTCAATGACCCCAAT
ATGAGTGGCGTGTCTTATTGGGATGAGAAGCGGCTGGAAAAATACTTCTACCAGTGGGTACAGGGATGGC
ACACTAAAGGAGGTACCGACGAGGCTGAAAAGAAAAATATAATCCTGAAGACCAAAGGGGCTCCTCTGCT
GAAAACCCTCAAGAGTCTGTCTGCCGACCTGACTATACCCCCCTACGAGGATCAAAATAACCGGCGACCG
CCGAAATGCCAGAGCGTGCTGCTGAGTGATGAGAAACTCACCATGCATTACCCCAAGTGGAAAGAATGGG
TGGGACAGTTGGTGAAGCAAAATGACAATGCCTACCTGAATGAGAACGTCACCTTGGCCAACGCCCTGCA
CAGGATCGTCGAGAGATCTCGAAGTATAGACCCATATCAGCTGAGACTCTTGATCTCCATTACCGACGCT
GAGAAGCGCAATGACCTTGCTGGATACAAGAGGCTCAAGCTCAGTTTGGGTAGCGAGGTGGACGAGTTTC
TGCTTTTGGTGAAAAATATCGTGGATGAGACAAAGGAGGCACGCGAGGGTCTGTGGTTCGAGACAGAGAA
CAAACTTTTCTTTAAATGCGGTAAGACTCCCCCACGCAAAGAAAAGCTCAAGTCTACTCTGCTGAGCGCT
GTCCTCGGGAAGAACCTCTCCGACGATGAACAGAGCTCTTTTATTGAGGAGTTTTGGAAAAGCGGGACCC
CAAAAATTGAACGAAGGAACGTGAGAGGCTGGTGCCGCTTGGCCTCCCAAGTGCAGAAGACCTACGGGGT
GTACTTGAAGGAGTACGGCCTCCAACAGCTCCACAAATTGGAGGCTGGCAAAAAACTGGATGACAAGCCA
CTGGCTCTGCTGTATAAGAATAGTGGCCTGATTGCAAGCAAGATCGGTGAAGCCTTGAACATCGAACCCG
ATGAAGTCTCCCGATTTGCATCTCCACATAGTCTGGCTCAGATCTTTAATATCATTGAGGGCGATGTAGC
CGGATTTAACAAAACTTGTCGCGCATGCACCTACGAAAACATTTGGAGAATGCAGGAGGAAAAGGTAGAG
AGCCTCCTGACGAATCAGCTGCTCTCTGAAATTCACGGGGAAAGGAAAGTGCCGTTGAAATCCGCAATGT
GCACAAGACTTTCCGCCGATAGCACCCGACCTTTTGATGGCCAGATGGCGAGCATTATTGAACACATAGC
CCGCAAGATAGCCCAACACAAAATTGCACAGATCAATGACGTTCCCAAGGAATTTAGTATCGATATTCCT
ATCATAATCGAAAGCAATCAGTTTTCCTTCACTGCTGAACTCGAGGAGATCAAACGGGGCAGAGGCTCTG
CAAAAGCTAAAAAAGCCAAGGAGCTCGGCGAGAAGTCTAAAGCAGGCTGGGTCAGCAAGACTGAGAGGAT
CAAGACCAGCAGCGAAGGTATCTGCCCATACACTGGCGCCCCACTCGGGGGATCTGGTGAAATTGACCAC
ATTATACCCCGCAGTCTCACCGGCCGGACCAAAAAGACAGTCTTCAACAGCGAGGCAAATCTCATATATT
GCTCATCCAAAGGGAATCACGATAAAGGAAATCGGGTTTATGTGATTGAGCAGCTCAATGACAAGTATTT
GAAAAAGCAGTTCAGTACCTCAGACGTCAACCTGATCAAAAAGAAAATCAAGACCACTATCCAGAGGTTT
ACTGAAGGGGGCGAGAAGTTGCGCAGCTTTAGCGAACTGTCTCGCGAAGATCAGAAGGCCTTTAGACATG
CGCTGTTCGTGCCTGAACTTAAGTCCGAAGTGACCTCCCTGTTGGCAGTGAAGAATATTACTCGGGTGAA
CGGAACGCAGGCCTGGCTCGCAAAGAAGATAGCCAGCCTGCTGGCCGAGCATTTGGATAAGCAGGGGAGA
GACTATACACTGAGCGCGCATCAGATCGACCCCTGGAGTGTAAGTAAGCAGCGAAAAATGCTTGCATCTG
CCGAGCCTATTTGGGCTAAAAAGGACCCGCAACCAGCGGCCTCTCATGTGGTGGACGCTGTGTGTACATT
CCTCGAGGCCTTGGAACAGCCGCACACCGCATCCCGGCTTAAAACTATTAGCTCAACCAGTTTCGAGAAG
ACAGGCTGGCGCAGCGCACTGATCCCAGATCTGATCAAAGTTGACGCACTGGACCGGCGGCCTAAGTACA
GACGCTATAATATAGGCTCAACTTCTCTTTTTAAAGACGGGATCTATGCCGAGCGGTTCCTCCCCATCCT
CATTGATGAAAACGGCCTGATGGCCGGGTATGACATCGATAATAGTCTGAAAGCCAAGGGCGCCGACGTG
GTCTTTGAGTCCCTGAGTCCTTTCCTTCTGTTCAAAGGAGAGGAGGTGGGCGCTCAAAGCCTCTCAGACT
GGCAGGAGCGCATAGATGGCCGATACCTCTACATGTCTATCGACAAAGTAAAGGCCTTCGATTACTTGCA
AGAAAAAGTAGGCGAGAAAGACATCGCTGCCGAGCTGCTGAACAGCATCCATTTCACCCAGCGGAAGACC
GAGCTGAGAGCCAAGTTCAGCGACGACTCAGGCAAGAAGATGAAAACCCTGGACGCAATCAGGAAGTCCC
TCAAGCTTACCGTGACAGTGAACGAGATTGGGAAACGCAAGGAGAAGTGCGGTTTCAGCGGAACAATAGG
GATCCCAGCCAAGTCCGCTTGGGAGAATCTGCTGGATGAGCCCTTGCTTGAAACCTATTGGGGCACAAAA
ATGCCTCCTCAAGAGATCTGGGAGAAAGTATATAGGAAGCACTTCCCTAGGAACATACCAAACCAGGCAC
ATAGGAAGGTGCGAAAGGACTTTTCCCTGCCAGTCGTGGATTCTGTCTCTGGTGGGTTCAGGGTCAAACG
CAAAACCCCTAACGGCTACAATTACCAGTTGCTGGCAATTGATGGGTACTCAGCGGTTGGATTCAAGAAG
GAGGGTGATAATGTCGACTTTAAGAGCCCTGCCCTGGTCCCCCAGATAGCGGAAAGCAAGAGCGTGACCC
CCATCAGTAGCGAGCTCGTTCATCTCGACAAGAATGAAATTGTGTACTTCGACGAGTGGCGCAAGATAGA
TATAAGCGACTCTGATCTTAAGCAGTTCGTGTCCAGCCTTGAACTGGCACCCGGCTCTCAAAACCGGTTC
TACATCCGATTCACTGTGGACGAGGACCAGTTCGAAAGGCACTTTAAATCTGCCCTGCGGGTCAACGGCA
TTCAGGACCTGGACACTGTGAATAAGACCTTCGATTGGAACCGCGAAATCCCCTCCCTTTTGATTCCTCC
TAGGTCCAACCTGTTTCTCCTGGAAACCGGGCAGAAGATCACTTTCGAGTATATTGCAAATGGAGCTAAC
GCCGAGGTGAAGAAGGCCTACTCTCTGCGCCGGGCAAGCAGGGCTGACCCCAAGAAGAAGAGGAAGGTGA
GGTCCATGGTCATAGCTGTTTCCTGTGTGAAATTGTTATCCGCTCACAATTCCACACAACATACGAGCCG
GAAGCATAAAGTGTAAAGCCTGGGGTGCCTAATGAGTGAGCTAACTCACATTAATTGCGTTGCGCTCACT
GCCCGCTTTCCAGTCGGGAAACCTGTCGTGCCAGCTGCATTAATGAATCGGCCAACGCGCGGGGAGAGGC
GGTTTGCGTATTGGGCGCTCTTCCGCTTCCTCGCTCACTGACTCGCTGCGCTCGGTCGTTCGGCTGCGTC
TTCCGCTTCCTCGCTCACTGACTCGCTGCGCTCGGTCGTTCGGCTGCGGCGAGCGGTATCAGCTCACTCA
AAGGCGGTAATACGGTTATCCACAGAATCAGGGGATAACGCAGGAAAGAACATGTGAGCAAAAGGCCAGC
AAAAGGCCAGGAACCGTAAAAAGGCCGCGTTGCTGGCGTTTTTCCATAGGCTCCGCCCCCCTGACGAGCA
TCACAAAAATCGACGCTCAAGTCAGAGGTGGCGAAACCCGACAGGACTATAAAGATACCAGGCGTTTCCC
CCTGGAAGCTCCCTCGTGCGCTCTCCTGTTCCGACCCTGCCGCTTACCGGATACCTGTCCGCCTTTCTCC
CTTCGGGAAGCGTGGCGCTTTCTCATAGCTCACGCTGTAGGTATCTCAGTTCGGTGTAGGTCGTTCGCTC
CAAGCTGGGCTGTGTGCACGAACCCCCCGTTCAGCCCGACCGCTGCGCCTTATCCGGTAACTATCGTCTT
GAGTCCAACCCGGTAAGACACGACTTATCGCCACTGGCAGCAGCCACTGGTAACAGGATTAGCAGAGCGA
GGTATGTAGGCGGTGCTACAGAGTTCTTGAAGTGGTGGCCTAACTACGGCTACACTAGAAGAACAGTATT
TGGTATCTGCGCTCTGCTGAAGCCAGTTACCTTCGGAAAAAGAGTTGGTAGCTCTTGATCCGGCAAACAA
ACCACCGCTGGTAGCGGTGGTTTTTTTGTTTGCAAGCAGCAGATTACGCGCAGAAAAAAAGGATCTCAAG
AAGATCCTTTGATCTTTTCTACGGGGTCTGACGCTCAGTGGAACGAAAACTCACGTTAAGGGATTTTGGT
CATGAGATTATCAAAAAGGATCTTCACCTAGATCCTTTTAAATTAAAAATGAAGTTTTAAATCAATCTAA
AGTATATATGAGTAAACTTGGTCTGACAGTTACCAATGCTTAATCAGTGAGGCACCTATCTCAGCGATCT
GTCTATTTCGTTCATCCATAGTTGCCTGACTCCCCGTCGTGTAGATAACTACGATACGGGAGGGCTTACC
ATCTGGCCCCAGTGCTGCAATGATACCGCGAGACCCACGCTCACCGGCTCCAGATTTATCAGCAATAAAC
CAGCCAGCCGGAAGGGCCGAGCGCAGAAGTGGTCCTGCAACTTTATCCGCCTCCATCCAGTCTATTAATT
GTTGCCGGGAAGCTAGAGTAAGTAGTTCGCCAGTTAATAGTTTGCGCAACGTTGTTGCCATTGCTACAGG
CATCGTGGTGTCACGCTCGTCGTTTGGTATGGCTTCATTCAGCTCCGGTTCCCAACGATCAAGGCGAGTT
ACATGATCCCCCATGTTGTGCAAAAAAGCGGTTAGCTCCTTCGGTCCTCCGATCGTTGTCAGAAGTAAGT
TGGCCGCAGTGTTATCACTCATGGTTATGGCAGCACTGCATAATTCTCTTACTGTCATGCCATCCGTAAG
ATGCTTTTCTGTGACTGGTGAGTACTCAACCAAGTCATTCTGAGAATAGTGTATGCGGCGACCGAGTTGC
TCTTGCCCGGCGTCAATACGGGATAATACCGCGCCACATAGCAGAACTTTAAAAGTGCTCATCATTGGAA
AACGTTCTTCGGGGCGAAAACTCTCAAGGATCTTACCGCTGTTGAGATCCAGTTCGATGTAACCCACTCG
TGCACCCAACTGATCTTCAGCATCTTTTACTTTCACCAGCGTTTCTGGGTGAGCAAAAACAGGAAGGCAA
AATGCCGCAAAAAAGGGAATAAGGGCGACACGGAAATGTTGAATACTCATACTCTTCCTTTTTCAATATT
ATTGAAGCATTTATCAGGGTTATTGTCTCATGAGCGGATACATATTTGAATGTATTTAGAAAAATAAACA
AATAGGGGTTCCGCGCACATTTCCCCGAAAAGTGCCACCTGACGTCTAAGAAACCATTATTATCATGACA
TTAACCTATAAAAATAGGCGTATCACGAGGCCCTTTCGTCTCGCGCGTTTCGGTGATGACGGTGAAAACC
TCTGACACATGCAGCTCCCGGAGACGGTCACAGCTTGTCTGTAAGCGGATGCCGGGAGCAGACAAGCCCG
TCAGGGCGCGTC
Features (pLannotate 1.2.2; 11 found; start..end, strand, type, name):
     25..124     +  misc_feature   bom (fragment): basis of mobility region from pBR322
    130..284     -  CDS            lacZα (fragment): LacZα fragment of β-galactosidase; lacZ fragment
   4583..4599    -  protein_bind   lac operator: The lac repressor binds to the lac operator to inhibit transcription in E. coli. This inhibition can be relieved by adding lactose or isopropyl-β-D-thiogalactopyranoside (IPTG). lac repressor encoded by lacI
   4607..4637    -  promoter       lac promoter: promoter for the E. coli lac operon
   4652..4673    -  protein_bind   CAP binding site: CAP binding activates transcription in the presence of cAMP. E. coli catabolite activator protein
   4686..4778    -  CDS            lacI (fragment): lac repressor; lacI; The lac repressor binds to the lac operator to inhibit transcription in E. coli. This inhibition can be relieved by adding lactose or isopropyl-β-D-thiogalactopyranoside (IPTG).
   4780..4828    -  rep_origin     RSF ori (fragment): Plasmids containing the RSF 1030 origin of replication can be propagated in E. coli cells that contain additional plasmids with compatible origins.
   5011..5599    -  rep_origin     ori: high-copy-number ColE1/pMB1/pBR322/pUC origin of replication
   5770..6630    -  CDS            AmpR: β-lactamase; bla; confers resistance to ampicillin, carbenicillin, and related antibiotics
   6631..6735    -  promoter       AmpR promoter: bla
   6830..6865    +  CDS            rop (fragment): Rop protein, which maintains plasmids at low copy number; rop
