[The description below was written by a language model from this plasmid's Addgene catalogue record and pLannotate feature annotations shown in this document.]
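Description:
pUC19-B5JU35 is a bacterial cloning plasmid that stores a synthetic Cas9 gene as a template, rather than an expression construct for mammalian cells. It is built on the commercial pUC19 backbone. It replicates in E. coli from the high-copy ColE1/pMB1-type pUC origin and is selected with ampicillin through the β-lactamase gene (AmpR) driven by its own bla promoter. The sequenced plasmid is 6,942 nt.

The insert, recorded as 4,191 bp, is the Cas9 coding gene designated B5JU35 from gamma proteobacterium HTCC5015. It was recoded for human codon usage and placed in the vector by Gibson assembly. The automated feature table does not annotate this open reading frame. It does leave an unannotated stretch of roughly 4.3 kb between a lacZα fragment on one side and the lac operator, lac promoter and CAP binding site on the other. That position corresponds to the pUC19 cloning region, so the insert evidently interrupts lacZα there. The short hits labelled bom, lacI, RSF ori and rop are only fragments. They are best read as residual backbone sequence or partial matches rather than functional elements.

The record lists no eukaryotic promoter, nuclear localization signal, epitope tag, polyadenylation signal or guide RNA cassette, so the Cas9 gene would need to be subcloned or amplified into a suitable expression vector before use in human cells. The stated purpose is to serve as a human codon-optimized Cas9 coding template. The plasmid comes from work on high-throughput construction of multiple cas9 gene variants by assembly of tiled, sequence-verified oligonucleotides. It therefore suits researchers who want to characterise or engineer this Cas9 orthologue.
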