Addgene plasmid #103087: pUC19-B5JU35
Purpose: Cas9 coding gene template with optimized sequence for human codon usage
Depositing lab: Duhee Bang. Depositing organization: Yonsei University. Publication: High-throughput construction of multiple cas9 gene variants via assembly of high-depth tiled and sequence-verified oligonucleotides. Cho N, Seo HN, Ryu T, Kwon E, Huh S, Noh J, Yeom H, Hwang B, Ha H, Lee JH, Kwon S, Bang D. Nucleic Acids Res. 2018 May 18;46(9):e55. doi: 10.1093/nar/gky112. PubMed 29529247.
Backbone
  Vector backbone: pUC19
  Backbone manufacturer: NEB(New England Biolabs)
  Vector type: CRISPR ; Cloning vector
Growth in bacteria
  Bacterial resistance: Ampicillin, 100 μg/mL
  Growth temperature: 37°C
  Growth strain: DH5alpha
  Copy number: High Copy
Gene/Insert
  Gene/Insert name: B5JU35(Cas9 coding gene from gamma proteobacterium HTCC5015)
  Insert size (bp): 4191
  Mutation: human codon-optimized
  Cloning method: Gibson Cloning
  Sequencing primers: 5′ gctgcaaggcgattaagttg; 3′ cggctcgtatgttgtgtgg
Terms and licenses: Academic/Nonprofit Terms; Industry Terms: Not Available to Industry
How to cite: pUC19-B5JU35 was a gift from Duhee Bang (Addgene plasmid # 103087 ; http://n2t.net/addgene:103087 ; RRID:Addgene_103087)
