>Addgene plasmid #103087 | pUC19-B5JU35 | depositor partial sequence | sequence record 195211 | B5JU35
ATGACCAAGAACTATATCAGCCCAATTGCCATCGACCTGGGGGCGAAATTCACAGGCGTCGCTCTCTATC
AATATCTGGAAGGCGCAGATTGCACCCAGGAAGTCGCCAAGGGCCTCCTCGTGGATGACCGGGGTAACGT
CACCTGGTCCCAAGAGGGAAGACGCGGAAAGCGGCACCAGGTCCGAGGATATAAGAGACGGAAGATGGCC
AAGCGCCTGCTGTGGCTCATATTGGACAGCGAATACGGCATAAAGAGAGAGGAAGTGACCGAGCCCCTCC
TCAAATTTATCAATGGCCTCTTGAACCGGCGCGGGTACACTTATATATCCGAGGAAGTGGACGAAGAATC
TATGAATGTCTCCCCCCTCCCCTTCTCCGAGATGATGCCAGATTACTTTAATTCTTCTGCCCCCTTGCTG
GAGCAGCTTGCCAAACTCCTGAGCGACAAGAACAAACTTGTCCGGTTTCGGGCCGAAGGCAAGATCCCTA
GTAATAAGAACGAGTTCAAGAAACTGCTCGACACCGCCCTGGACGGGAAGTACAAAGATGAGAAAAAAGA
GCTGTCCGAGGCCTGGGGCAACATACTGATCGCTTCCGAAAATGTCCTCAAATCTACTGTCGATGGCCAC
AAGTCTAGAAGCGAGTATCTGGCAAACATCAAAGAGGACATCAAGAGCAATGAAGAACTTGAGAAGCAGA
TAAGTAGTAAGGAGATCGACGGATTTTATAATCTGGTCGGACACCTGTCAAACTTCCAACTTAGGTTGCT
CCGGAAGTATTTCAATGACCCCAATATGAGTGGCGTGTCTTATTGGGATGAGAAGCGGCTGGAAAAATAC
TTCTACCAGTGGGTACAGGGATGGCACACTAAAGGAGGTACCGACGAGGCTGAAAAGAAAAATATAATCC
TGAAGACCAAAGGGGCTCCTCTGCTGAAAACCCTCAAGAGTCTGTCTGCCGACCTGACTATACCCCCCTA
CGAGGATCAAAATAACCGGCGACCGCCGAAATGCCAGAGCGTGCTGCTGAGTGATGAGAAACTCACCATG
CATTACCCCAAGTGGAAAGAATGGGTGGGACAGTTGGTGAAGCAAAATGACAATGCCTACCTGAATGAGA
ACGTCACCTTGGCCAACGCCCTGCACAGGATCGTCGAGAGATCTCGAAGTATAGACCCATATCAGCTGAG
ACTCTTGATCTCCATTACCGACGCTGAGAAGCGCAATGACCTTGCTGGATACAAGAGGCTCAAGCTCAGT
TTGGGTAGCGAGGTGGACGAGTTTCTGCTTTTGGTGAAAAATATCGTGGATGAGACAAAGGAGGCACGCG
AGGGTCTGTGGTTCGAGACAGAGAACAAACTTTTCTTTAAATGCGGTAAGACTCCCCCACGCAAAGAAAA
GCTCAAGTCTACTCTGCTGAGCGCTGTCCTCGGGAAGAACCTCTCCGACGATGAACAGAGCTCTTTTATT
GAGGAGTTTTGGAAAAGCGGGACCCCAAAAATTGAACGAAGGAACGTGAGAGGCTGGTGCCGCTTGGCCT
CCCAAGTGCAGAAGACCTACGGGGTGTACTTGAAGGAGTACGGCCTCCAACAGCTCCACAAATTGGAGGC
TGGCAAAAAACTGGATGACAAGCCACTGGCTCTGCTGTATAAGAATAGTGGCCTGATTGCAAGCAAGATC
GGTGAAGCCTTGAACATCGAACCCGATGAAGTCTCCCGATTTGCATCTCCACATAGTCTGGCTCAGATCT
TTAATATCATTGAGGGCGATGTAGCCGGATTTAACAAAACTTGTCGCGCATGCACCTACGAAAACATTTG
GAGAATGCAGGAGGAAAAGGTAGAGAGCCTCCTGACGAATCAGCTGCTCTCTGAAATTCACGGGGAAAGG
AAAGTGCCGTTGAAATCCGCAATGTGCACAAGACTTTCCGCCGATAGCACCCGACCTTTTGATGGCCAGA
TGGCGAGCATTATTGAACACATAGCCCGCAAGATAGCCCAACACAAAATTGCACAGATCAATGACGTTCC
CAAGGAATTTAGTATCGATATTCCTATCATAATCGAAAGCAATCAGTTTTCCTTCACTGCTGAACTCGAG
GAGATCAAACGGGGCAGAGGCTCTGCAAAAGCTAAAAAAGCCAAGGAGCTCGGCGAGAAGTCTAAAGCAG
GCTGGGTCAGCAAGACTGAGAGGATCAAGACCAGCAGCGAAGGTATCTGCCCATACACTGGCGCCCCACT
CGGGGGATCTGGTGAAATTGACCACATTATACCCCGCAGTCTCACCGGCCGGACCAAAAAGACAGTCTTC
AACAGCGAGGCAAATCTCATATATTGCTCATCCAAAGGGAATCACGATAAAGGAAATCGGGTTTATGTGA
TTGAGCAGCTCAATGACAAGTATTTGAAAAAGCAGTTCAGTACCTCAGACGTCAACCTGATCAAAAAGAA
AATCAAGACCACTATCCAGAGGTTTACTGAAGGGGGCGAGAAGTTGCGCAGCTTTAGCGAACTGTCTCGC
GAAGATCAGAAGGCCTTTAGACATGCGCTGTTCGTGCCTGAACTTAAGTCCGAAGTGACCTCCCTGTTGG
CAGTGAAGAATATTACTCGGGTGAACGGAACGCAGGCCTGGCTCGCAAAGAAGATAGCCAGCCTGCTGGC
CGAGCATTTGGATAAGCAGGGGAGAGACTATACACTGAGCGCGCATCAGATCGACCCCTGGAGTGTAAGT
AAGCAGCGAAAAATGCTTGCATCTGCCGAGCCTATTTGGGCTAAAAAGGACCCGCAACCAGCGGCCTCTC
ATGTGGTGGACGCTGTGTGTACATTCCTCGAGGCCTTGGAACAGCCGCACACCGCATCCCGGCTTAAAAC
TATTAGCTCAACCAGTTTCGAGAAGACAGGCTGGCGCAGCGCACTGATCCCAGATCTGATCAAAGTTGAC
GCACTGGACCGGCGGCCTAAGTACAGACGCTATAATATAGGCTCAACTTCTCTTTTTAAAGACGGGATCT
ATGCCGAGCGGTTCCTCCCCATCCTCATTGATGAAAACGGCCTGATGGCCGGGTATGACATCGATAATAG
TCTGAAAGCCAAGGGCGCCGACGTGGTCTTTGAGTCCCTGAGTCCTTTCCTTCTGTTCAAAGGAGAGGAG
GTGGGCGCTCAAAGCCTCTCAGACTGGCAGGAGCGCATAGATGGCCGATACCTCTACATGTCTATCGACA
AAGTAAAGGCCTTCGATTACTTGCAAGAAAAAGTAGGCGAGAAAGACATCGCTGCCGAGCTGCTGAACAG
CATCCATTTCACCCAGCGGAAGACCGAGCTGAGAGCCAAGTTCAGCGACGACTCAGGCAAGAAGATGAAA
ACCCTGGACGCAATCAGGAAGTCCCTCAAGCTTACCGTGACAGTGAACGAGATTGGGAAACGCAAGGAGA
AGTGCGGTTTCAGCGGAACAATAGGGATCCCAGCCAAGTCCGCTTGGGAGAATCTGCTGGATGAGCCCTT
GCTTGAAACCTATTGGGGCACAAAAATGCCTCCTCAAGAGATCTGGGAGAAAGTATATAGGAAGCACTTC
CCTAGGAACATACCAAACCAGGCACATAGGAAGGTGCGAAAGGACTTTTCCCTGCCAGTCGTGGATTCTG
TCTCTGGTGGGTTCAGGGTCAAACGCAAAACCCCTAACGGCTACAATTACCAGTTGCTGGCAATTGATGG
GTACTCAGCGGTTGGATTCAAGAAGGAGGGTGATAATGTCGACTTTAAGAGCCCTGCCCTGGTCCCCCAG
ATAGCGGAAAGCAAGAGCGTGACCCCCATCAGTAGCGAGCTCGTTCATCTCGACAAGAATGAAATTGTGT
ACTTCGACGAGTGGCGCAAGATAGATATAAGCGACTCTGATCTTAAGCAGTTCGTGTCCAGCCTTGAACT
GGCACCCGGCTCTCAAAACCGGTTCTACATCCGATTCACTGTGGACGAGGACCAGTTCGAAAGGCACTTT
AAATCTGCCCTGCGGGTCAACGGCATTCAGGACCTGGACACTGTGAATAAGACCTTCGATTGGAACCGCG
AAATCCCCTCCCTTTTGATTCCTCCTAGGTCCAACCTGTTTCTCCTGGAAACCGGGCAGAAGATCACTTT
CGAGTATATTGCAAATGGAGCTAACGCCGAGGTGAAGAAGGCCTACTCTCTGCGCCGGGCA
